>Addgene plasmid #54402 | LIIc F 1-2 RNAi | depositor full sequence | sequence record 84622 | Full Sequence
AGCGAGTCAGTGAGCGAGGAAGCGGAGAGCGCCCAATACGCAAGGAAACAGCTATGACCATGTTAATGCA
GCTGGCACGACAGGTTTCCCGACTGGAAAGCGGGCAGTGAGCGGAAGGCCCATGAGGCCAGTCTTGTGCT
CCATTAATTAAGAGGTACCTAGAATTCTGGGATCCAAGCGGCCGCTACCCCGAAGACAATACGGCGGGGA
GAGAGGATTTTGAGGAAATAATTAATTGAATTACTTGTATTATTGATAAAGTAATTTAGATAAGTTGTTA
GTACAACTTATTGCAACTATGGATAGACAAAAATCACTTATTTTAAGGGGAGAAGTATATAACAACTTAT
TATAAAATTTCTGAGCAGCCGGCCTCCTCCAATCAATCATAGAGAGTGGAGCCCATTCTGGAAAACCAAG
GAACCCCCAACTTGCACTGGTGCGGTGGCCCAATTCAAAAAAAACGGGGCCCAGCAAAGTAACGCCGTTG
TAACGATTTATCAATCCAAACTCAAAAGGCGGCGAGATGCGTTTAACTCCGTGAAATTAACAAACCGCCA
ACAACTTGCAATTTGCAACTACCGTTTCCAAGAAGAACTCAACCACACAACGTATCCTATCCCAAACCAC
ACGCAACTAGTGACGCGTCATAAGGACACGTGTCACAATTTGACTGGTTAATAATTTCACCGCTTTTGCT
ATAAATTACCTCCAATCCCCTTAGCTTCTTCACAATTCAGTTCCCAACCCTAACAATTCTTGTTCATATC
GCTTCTCTCTACTTTCAAGGTATGATCCAATTTCTCTCTTCTTTCTCTGTAATCCTTTCGTTGAGTTTTG
TTTCCGATCAATCATAGGTAGTTTTCTTGTTTCGAAGCATGAGATCTAGGAATTTTTTGTGATTTTCCAA
AATTGAGATCGGTTTGAAATTGAATTTTACAGCTTGAATCTCAGATCTTGTTTTATCAATGTTTTCGATG
GCTTGCGATGTAGATCTATGATAATTGTGGTTCAGTTTTGTTAGGAATCGATTTCGGTTTAGCAATTGCA
GATTAATTAGGGTTTCCAATTGAATTCTTCAGATCCGTTATGGAATTATGTCAAATAATTTATTCAAATT
GGAAATTATTGTTAGATCCACTCTTAATCTGTTTGATCCAAGCTTCAATTAGGGTTTTCACTTGTTTCAA
TTTCTTGTTATGGATTCTGATTTATCTGTTGATGTTAGATCCACTCTTAATCTGTTTGATCCAAGCGTTA
ATTAGGGTTTTCACTTGTTTCAATTTCGTGTGTTGGATTCTGATTTATCTGTTGTTGATGTGATTACAGT
CTGCACCTGAGACCAAAGCTGAACGAGAAACGTAAAATGATATAAATATCAATATATTAAATTAGATTTT
GCATAAAAAACAGACTACATAATACTGTAAAACACAACATATCCAGTCACTATGGCGGCCCCTCGAGGGG
CCGCATTAGGCACCCCAGGCTTTACACTTTATGCTTCCGGCTCGTATAATGTGTGGATTTTGAGTTAGGA
TCCGTCGAGATTTTCAGGAGCTAAGGAAGCTAAAATGGAGAAAAAAATCACTGGATATACCACCGTTGAT
ATATCCCAATGGCATCGTAAAGAACATTTTGAGGCATTTCAGTCAGTTGCTCAATGTACCTATAACCAGA
CCGTTCAGCTGGATATTACGGCCTTTTTAAAGACCGTAAAGAAAAATAAGCACAAGTTTTATCCGGCCTT
TATTCACATTCTTGCCCGCCTGATGAATGCTCATCCGGAATTCCGTATGGCAATGAAAGACGGTGAGCTG
GTGATATGGGATAGTGTTCACCCTTGTTACACCGTTTTCCATGAGCAAACTGAAACGTTTTCATCGCTCT
GGAGTGAATACCACGACGATTTCCGGCAGTTTCTACACATATATTCGCAAGATGTGGCGTGTTACGGTGA
AAACCTGGCCTATTTCCCTAAAGGGTTTATTGAGAATATGTTTTTCGTGTCAGCCAATCCCTGGGTGAGT
TTCACCAGTTTTGATTTAAACGTGGCCAATATGGACAACTTCTTCGCCCCCGTTTTCACCATGGGCAAAT
ATTATACGCAAGGCGACAAGGTGCTGATGCCGCTGGCGATTCAGGTTCATCATGCCGTTTGTGATGGCTT
CCATGTCGGCAGAATGCTTAATGAATTACAACAGTACTGCGATGAGTGGCAGGGCGGGGCGTAATCTAGA
GGATCCGGCTTACTAAAAGCCAGATAACAGTATGCGTATTTGCGCGCTGATTTTTGCGGTATAAGAATAT
ATACTGATATGTATACCCGAAGTATGTCAAAAAGAGGTATGCTATGAAGCAGCGTATTACAGTGACAGTT
GACAGCGACAGCTATCAGTTGCTCAAGGCATATATGATGTCAATATCTCCGGTCTGGTAAGCACAACCAT
GCAGAATGAAGCCCGTCGTCTGCGTGCCGAACGCTGGAAAGCGGAAAATCAGGAAGGGATGGCTGAGGTC
GCCCGGTTTATTGAAATGAACGGCTCTTTTGCTGACGAGAACAGGGGCTGGTGAAATGCAGTTTAAGGTT
TACACCTATAAAAGAGAGAGCCGTTATCGTCTGTTTGTGGATGTACAGAGTGATATTATTGACACGCCCG
GGCGACGGATGGTGATCCCCCTGGCCAGTGCACGTCTGCTGTCAGATAAAGTCCCCCGTGAACTTTACCC
GGTGGTGCATATCGGGGATGAAAGCTGGCGCATGATGACCACCGATATGGCCAGTGTGCCGGTTTCCGTT
ATCGGGGAAGAAGTGGCTGATCTCAGCCACCGCGAAAATGACATCAAAAACGCCATTAACCTGATGTTCT
GGGGAATATAAATGTCAGGCTCCCTTATACACAGCCAGTCTGCAGGTCGACGGTCTCAGGTGAATCCGGC
CATGCTAGAGTCCGCAAAAATCACCAGTCTCTCTCTACAAATCTATCTCTCTCTATTTTTCTCCAGAATA
ATGTGTGAGTAGTTCCCAGATAAGGGAATTAGGGTTCTTATAGGGTTTCGCTCATGTGTTGAGCATATAA
GAAACCCTTAGTATGTATTTGTATTTGTAAAATACTTCTATCAATAAAATTTCTAATTCCTAAAACCAAA
ATCCAGTGACCTTGAGTGACCTAAGCTAGCCTAGTGTCGGGCTTGTCTTCGGGTCGAGATAAGCTTGGGA
ATTCGAGGATCCGTGCGGCCGCAGCTCGAGCGAAGCTTTAGAGCTCATGGCGCGCCTGGACAAGACACGT
GGCCTTGACGGCCTTCCGCCAATTCGCCCTATAGTGAGTCGTATTACGTCGCGCTCACTGGCCGTCGTTT
TACAACGTCGTGACTGGGAAAACCCTGGCGTTACCCAACTTAATCGCCTTGCAGCACATCCCCCTTTCGC
CAGCTGGCGTAATAGCGAAGAGGCCCGCACCGAAACGCCCTTCCCAACAGTTGCGCAGCCTGAATGGCGA
ATGGGAGCGCCCTGTAGCGGCCACTCAACCCTATCTCGGTCTATTCTTTTGATTTATAAGGGATTTTGCC
GATTTCGGCCTATTGGTTAAAAAATGAGCTGATTTAACAAAAATTTAACGCGAATTTTAACAAAATATTA
ACGCTTACAATTTAGGTGGCACTTTTCGGGGAAATGTGCGCGGAACCCCTATTTGTTTATTTTTCTAAAT
ACATTCAAATATGTATCCGCTCATGAGACAATAACCCTGATAAATGCTTCAATAATATTGAAAAAGGAAG
AGTATGAGTATTCAACATTTCCGTGTCGCCCTTATTCCCTTTTTTGCGGCATTTTGCCTTCCTGTTTTTG
CTCACCCAGAAACGCTGGTGAAAGTAAAAGATGCTGAAGATCAGTTGGGTGCACGAGTGGGTTACATCGA
ACTGGATCTCAACAGCGGTAAGATCCTTGAGAGTTTTCGCCCCGAAGAACGTTTTCCAATGATGAGCACT
TTTAAAGTTCTGCTATGTGGCGCGGTATTATCCCGTATTGACGCCGGGCAAGAGCAACTCGGTCGCCGCA
TACACTATTCTCAGAATGACTTGGTTGAGTACTCACCAGTCACAGAAAAGCATCTTACGGATGGCATGAC
AGTAAGAGAATTATGCAGTGCTGCCATAACCATGAGTGATAACACTGCGGCCAACTTACTTCTGACAACG
ATCGGAGGACCGAAGGAGCTAACCGCTTTTTTGCACAACATGGGGGATCATGTAACTCGCCTTGATCGTT
GGGAACCGGAGCTGAATGAAGCCATACCAAACGACGAGCGTGACACCACGATGCCTGTAGCAATGGCAAC
AACGTTGCGCAAACTATTAACTGGCGAACTACTTACTCTAGCTTCCCGGCAACAATTAATAGACTGGATG
GAGGCGGATAAAGTTGCAGGACCACTTCTGCGCTCGGCCCTTCCGGCTGGCTGGTTTATTGCTGATAAAT
CTGGAGCCGGTGAGCGTGGTTCTCGCGGTATCATTGCAGCACTGGGGCCAGATGGTAAGCCCTCCCGTAT
CGTAGTTATCTACACGACGGGGAGTCAGGCAACTATGGATGAACGAAATAGACAGATCGCTGAGATAGGT
GCCTCACTGATTAAGCATTGGTAACTGTCAGACCAAGTTTACTCATATATACTTTAGATTGATTTAAAAC
TTCATTTTTAATTTAAAAGGATCTAGGTGAAGATCCTTTTTGATAATCTCATGACCAAAATCCCTTAACG
TGAGTTTTCGTTCCACTGAGCGTCAGACCCCGTAGAAAAGATCAAAGGATCTTCTTGAGATCCTTTTTTT
CTGCGCGTAATCTGCTGCTTGCAAACAAAAAAACCACCGCTACCAGCGGTGGTTTGTTTGCCGGATCAAG
AGCTACCAACTCTTTTTCCGAAGGTAACTGGCTTCAGCAGAGCGCAGATACCAAATACTGTTCTTCTAGT
GTAGCCGTAGTTAGGCCACCACTTCAAGAACTCTGTAGCACCGCCTACATACCTCGCTCTGCTAATCCTG
TTACCAGTGGCTGCTGCCAGTGGCGATAAGTCGTGTCTTACCGGGTTGGACTCAAGACGATAGTTACCGG
ATAAGGCGCAGCGGTCGGGCTGAACGGGGGGTTCGTGCACACAGCCCAGCTTGGAGCGAACGACCTACAC
CGAACTGAGATACCTACAGCGTGAGCTATGAGAAAGCGCCACGCTTCCCGAAGGGAGAAAGGCGGACAGG
TATCCGGTAAGCGGCAGGGTCGGAACAGGAGAGCGCACGAGGGAGCTTCCAGGGGGAAACGCCTGGTATC
TTTATAGTCCTGTCGGGTTTCGCCACCTCTGACTTGAGCGTCGATTTTTGTGATGCTCGTCAGGGGGGCG
GAGCCTATGGAAAAACGCCAGCAACGCGGCCTTTTTACGGTTCCTGGCCTTTTGCTGGCCTTTTGCTCAT
TAGGCACCCCAGGCTTTACCCGAACGACCGAGCGC
Features (pLannotate 1.2.2; 15 found; start..end, strand, type, name):
     63..110     +  CDS            lacI (fragment): lac repressor; lacI; The lac repressor binds to the lac operator to inhibit transcription in E. coli. This inhibition can be relieved by adding lactose or isopropyl-β-D-thiogalactopyranoside (IPTG).
   1345..1454    +  protein_bind   attR1 (fragment): mutant version of attR; recombination site for the Gateway® LR reaction LR Clonase™
   1491..1521    +  promoter       lac UV5 promoter: E. coli lac promoter with an "up" mutation
   1545..1574    +  promoter       cat promoter (fragment): promoter of the E. coli cat gene encoding chloramphenicol acetyltransferase
   1575..2231    +  CDS            cat: CAT_ECOLX - Experimental evidence at protein level: Swiss-Prot protein existence level 1. This enzyme is an effector of chloramphenicol resistance in bacteria. From Escherichia coli. This protein is used as a marker in many commonly used cloning vectors, such as pACYC184.
   2413..2571    +  CDS            ccdA (fragment): CCDA_ECO57 - Also known as H, letA. Experimental evidence at protein level: Swiss-Prot protein existence level 1. Antitoxin component of a type II toxin-antitoxin (TA) system which inhibits the post-segregational killing (PSK) of plasmid-free cells, also referred to as a plasmid addiction system. Binds to and blocks the activity of CcdB; will also remove bound CcdB protein from the CcdB-GyrA complex by forming a CcdA-CcdB complex, a process termed rejuvenation. Functions as a transcriptional corepressor for the ccdAB operon, repression also requires CcdB (By similarity). From Escherichia coli
   2576..2881    +  CDS            ccdB: CcdB, a bacterial toxin that poisons DNA gyrase; ccdB; Plasmids containing the ccdB gene cannot be propagated in standard E. coli strains.
   2998..3157    +  polyA_signal   CaMV poly(A) signal (fragment): cauliflower mosaic virus polyadenylation signal
   3318..3336    -  promoter       T7 promoter: promoter for bacteriophage T7 RNA polymerase
   3345..3501    +  CDS            lacZα (fragment): LacZα fragment of β-galactosidase; lacZ fragment
   3522..3653    +  rep_origin     M13 ori (fragment): M13 bacteriophage origin of replication; arrow indicates direction of (+) strand synthesis
   3679..3783    +  promoter       AmpR promoter: bla
   3784..4644    +  CDS            AmpR: β-lactamase; bla; confers resistance to ampicillin, carbenicillin, and related antibiotics
   4815..5403    +  rep_origin     ori: high-copy-number ColE1/pMB1/pBR322/pUC origin of replication
   5481..26      +  rep_origin     RSF ori (fragment) (across the origin): Plasmids containing the RSF 1030 origin of replication can be propagated in E. coli cells that contain additional plasmids with compatible origins.
