[The description below was written by a language model from this plasmid's Addgene catalogue record and pLannotate feature annotations shown in this document.]
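Description:
LIIc F 1-2 RNAi is an empty E. coli cloning vector from a modular plasmid assembly kit for multigene expression, gene silencing and silencing rescue in plants. It is built on the commercial pAMP gene-synthesis backbone and is described by the depositor as an intron-hairpin RNA (ihpRNA) silencing vector intended for cloning only, so it appears to be an intermediate module, not a plasmid delivered directly into plants. The 5,495 nt plasmid replicates at high copy from a ColE1/pUC-type origin and carries an ampicillin resistance gene (β-lactamase) under its own promoter. Short fragments annotated as M13 ori, RSF ori, lacZα, lacI and a T7 promoter look like backbone remnants.

The functional core is a Gateway-style counterselection cassette. A partial attR1 recombination site is followed by a chloramphenicol acetyltransferase gene with its promoter, a ccdA fragment and a complete ccdB gene. CcdB poisons DNA gyrase, which is why the plasmid is kept in the ccdB-tolerant strain DB3.1 under combined chloramphenicol and ampicillin selection. When a target fragment replaces the cassette, the product can be recovered in ordinary strains, where unmodified vector is lethal. A fragment of the CaMV polyadenylation signal lies downstream of the cassette and would serve as a plant transcription terminator.

The feature table does not annotate a plant promoter, an intron spacer, a second att site or the type IIS sites expected for modular assembly. A stretch of more than 1 kb upstream of attR1 is unannotated. The exact hairpin architecture, and the meaning of "F 1-2" in the name, therefore cannot be determined from the record.
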