Addgene plasmid #54402: LIIc F 1-2 RNAi
Purpose: (Empty Backbone)
Depositing lab: Martin Parniske. Depositing organization: Ludwig-Maximilians-Universitaet Muenchen (LMU). Publication: A modular plasmid assembly kit for multigene expression, gene silencing and silencing rescue in plants. Binder A, Lambert J, Morbitzer R, Popp C, Ott T, Lahaye T, Parniske M. PLoS One. 2014 Feb 13;9(2):e88218. doi: 10.1371/journal.pone.0088218. eCollection 2014. PubMed 24551083.
Backbone
  Vector backbone: pAMP (Genart)
  Backbone manufacturer: Geneart
  Vector type: cloning vector
Growth in bacteria
  Bacterial resistance: Chloramphenicol and Ampicillin, 25 & 100 μg/mL
  Growth temperature: 37°C
  Growth strain: DB3.1
  Copy number: High Copy
Gene/Insert
  Gene/Insert name: None
Terms and licenses: Academic/Nonprofit Terms; Industry Terms: Not Available to Industry
Depositor comments: ihpRNA silencing vector (cloning only)
How to cite: LIIc F 1-2 RNAi was a gift from Martin Parniske (Addgene plasmid # 54402 ; http://n2t.net/addgene:54402 ; RRID:Addgene_54402)
