>Addgene plasmid #54402 | LIIc F 1-2 RNAi | addgene partial sequence | sequence record 87735 | RB-F1 5'-ggataaaccttttcacgccc-3'
ATACGACTCACTATAGGGCGAATTGGCGGAAGGCCGTCAAGGCCACGTGTCTTGTCCAGGCGCGCCATGA
GCTCTAAAGCTTCGCTCGAGCTGCGGCCGCACGGATCCTCGAATTCCCAAGCTTATCTCGACCCGAAGAC
AAGCCCGACACTAGGCTAGCTTAGGTCACTCAAGGTCACTGGATTTTGGTTTTAGGAATTAGAAATTTTA
TTGATAGAAGTATTTTACAAATACAAATACATACTAAGGGTTTCTTATATGCTCAACACATGAGCGAAAC
CCTATAAGAACCCTAATTCCCTTATCTGGGAACTACTCACACATTATTCTGGAGAAAAATAGAGAGAGAT
AGATTTGTAGAGAGAGACTGGTGATTTTTGCGGACTCTAGCATGGCCGGATTCACCTGAGACCGTCGACC
TGCAGACTGGCTGTGTATAAGGGAGCCTGACATTTATATTCCCCAGAACATCAGGTTAATGGCGTTTTTG
ATGTCATTTTCGCGGTGGCTGAGATCAGCCACTTCTTCCCCGATAACGGAAACCGGCACACTGGCCATAT
CGGTGGTCATCATGCGCCAGCTTTCATCCCCGATATGCACCACCGGGTAAAGTTCACGGGGGACTTTATC
TGACAGCAGACGTGCACTGGCCAGGGGGATCACCATCCGTCGCCCGGGCGTGTCAATAATATCACTCTGT
ACATCCACAAACAGACGATAACGGCTCTCTCTTTTATAGGTGTAAACCTTAAACTGCATTTCACCAGCCC
CTGTTCTCGTCAGCAAAAGAGCCGTTCATTTCAATAAACCGGGCGACCTCAGCCATCCCTTCCTGATTTT
CCGCTTTCCAGCGTTCGGCACGCAGACGACGGGCTTCATTCTGCATGGTTGTGCTTACCAGA
