>Addgene plasmid #54402 | LIIc F 1-2 RNAi | addgene partial sequence | sequence record 90832 | CAT-R 5'-GCAACTGACTGAAATGCCTC-3'
ATATCAACGGTGGTATATCCAGTGATTTTTTTCTCCATTTTAGCTTCCTTAGCTCCTGAAAATCTCGACG
GATCCTAACTCAAAATCCACACATTATACGAGCCGGAAGCATAAAGTGTAAAGCCTGGGGTGCCTAATGC
GGCCCCTCGAGGGGCCGCCATAGTGACTGGATATGTTGTGTTTTACAGTATTATGTAGTCTGTTTTTTAT
GCAAAATCTAATTTAATATATTGATATTTATATCATTTTACGTTTCTCGTTCAGCTTTGGTCTCAGGTGC
AGACTGTAATCACATCAACAACAGATAAATCAGAATCCAACACACGAAATTGAAACAAGTGAAAACCCTA
ATTAACGCTTGGATCAAACAGATTAAGAGTGGATCTAACATCAACAGATAAATCAGAATCCATAACAAGA
AATTGAAACAAGTGAAAACCCTAATTGAAGCTTGGATCAAACAGATTAAGAGTGGATCTAACAATAATTT
CCAATTTGAATAAATTATTTGACATAATTCCATAACGGATCTGAAGAATTCAATTGGAAACCCTAATTAA
TCTGCAATTGCTAAACCGAAATCGATTCCTAACAAAACTGAACCACAATTATCATAGATCTACATCGCAA
GCCATCGAAAACATTGATAAAACAAGATCTGAGATTCAAGCTGTAAAATTCAATTTCAAACCGATCTCAA
TTTTGGAAAATCACAAAAAATTCCTAGATCTCATGCTTCGAAACAAGAAAACTACCTATGATTGATCGGA
AACAAAACTCAACGAAAGGATTACAGAGAAAGAAGAGAGAAATTGGATCATACCTTGAAAGTAGAGAGAA
GCGATATGAACAAGAATTGTTA
